>Addgene plasmid #29189 | pEMS1390 | addgene partial sequence | sequence record 39563 | EGFP-N 5'-CGTCGCCGTCCAGCTCGACCAG-3'
GTTCCTATACCTTTTGAAGAATAGGAACTTCGGCGCGCCGCGAGAGGAACTTTACCGGTCCTGGGGGCAC
GCCGAGGCTCTGCTTGGATAAAGGGAAAAGAGGTGGTTACCCGGCCGTTCCTCCCTACTTGCAACTCCCA
AGACCACCCGGGAGCGCCTTAGACACTGGGATGAGCGCGCGCTGAGCGGACGCAGGGTTCCCAGAAAAGG
GCGCGCGTCCGCTGGAAAAATTTGGAAACAGAGGTTGGGGCACGCCGGAACTCAAGAGTTGGAGACTTCT
GACAGCCCTCTGGGGGCGGCTGAAGACCCTGCAGCACTTTTCCTCGTTCACCCACTCTCGCCTGCCCCAA
ATGGCTGGGATTGAACTCACCGAGGCTGAGGGCAGCGTGCCGACCCCCTCCCCAGCTCAGGTCCGCGACA
CTTCAACAGCCACAGGAGCCTTCTCGGACACTTAACGTCACTGCACTACAAACTCGCTAGCCCTCTGCTG
GCGCGTCTCGGCCCGGGCCTCCCAGGCAGACCTAGCCCTGTCCCGCGCTCAGGGCGCACTCACGTGTCC
