>Addgene plasmid #29189 | pEMS1390 | addgene partial sequence | sequence record 39689 | pEMS1307-fwd 5'-ccgcacgtctaagaaaccat-3'
CCCTTAATGAATTCGAGCTCCTAGGCCGGCCGTATGCAAACTGCAGCCCCACTGTCCCCCCATTCCCTCA
CCCATCATATAACGTGTGTATTTATTATGTTTCCCGTTTCCTCTGTCTCCGCCAGCAGAATGTAAACTCC
ATGAGGTCAGGAATCTCCGAGTTATGTTGCGCCAGTGTAATCCAAGAGCCCGGAACAGTGCCTGGCACAC
AGCGGGCATATGGAANAACAAATGTGTGAAGGTGTGAATGAATGAATAATTGAAAGAA
