[The description below was written by a language model from this plasmid's Addgene catalogue record.]
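Description:
pEMS1390 is a Pleiades Promoter Project plasmid built on the large pEMS1306 backbone (about 16.5 kb without insert). It is maintained in E. coli as a high-copy plasmid under ampicillin selection. The record does not include a feature table, so the origin of replication and any other backbone elements, such as sequences for genomic targeting or mammalian selection, are not stated here.

The payload is Ple187, a 1,538 bp human MiniPromoter derived from regulatory sequence of SLC6A2, the solute carrier family 6 member 2 gene, which encodes the norepinephrine transporter (NET). The MiniPromoter was cloned between FseI and AscI sites, placing it upstream of a backbone-encoded EGFP reporter carrying a nuclear localization signal. The catalogue lists EGFP-NLS as a C-terminal tag on the backbone, but the insert is a promoter element rather than a coding sequence. EGFP-NLS is therefore best understood as the reporter driven by Ple187, with the NLS concentrating fluorescence in the nucleus so that expressing cells are easier to identify and count.

The construct belongs to a toolbox of compact human promoters designed to give selective expression in defined brain regions or cell types. Given the source gene, Ple187 would presumably be intended to target cells that normally express SLC6A2, though the record does not specify an expected pattern. The depositor states that reporter expression under the control of this MiniPromoter has not been tested in this plasmid, so its activity and specificity are unvalidated.
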