Addgene plasmid #29189: pEMS1390
Purpose: Expression of the reporter gene under the control of the MiniPromoter in this plasmid has not been tested
Depositing lab: Elizabeth Simpson. Depositing organization: University of British Columbia. Publication: A regulatory toolbox of MiniPromoters to drive selective expression in the brain. Portales-Casamar E, Swanson DJ, Liu L, de Leeuw CN, Banks KG, Ho Sui SJ, Fulton DL, Ali J, Amirabbasi M, Arenillas DJ, Babyak N, Black SF, Bonaguro RJ, Brauer E, Candido TR, Castellarin M, Chen J, Chen Y, Cheng JC, Chopra V, Docking TR, Dreolini L, D'Souza CA, Flynn EK, Glenn R, Hatakka K, Hearty TG, Imanian B, Jiang S, Khorasan-zadeh S, Komljenovic I, Laprise S, Liao NY, Lim JS, Lithwick S, Liu F, Liu J, Lu M, McConechy M, McLeod AJ, Milisavljevic M, Mis J, O'Connor K, Palma B, Palmquist DL, Schmouth JF, Swanson MI, Tam B, Ticoll A, Turner JL, Varhol R, Vermeulen J, Watkins RF, Wilson G, Wong BK, Wong SH, Wong TY, Yang GS, Ypsilanti AR, Jones SJ, Holt RA, Goldowitz D, Wasserman WW, Simpson EM. Proc Natl Acad Sci U S A. 2010 Sep 21. 107(38):16589-94. 10.1073/pnas.1009158107 PubMed 20807748.
Backbone
  Vector backbone: pEMS1306
  Backbone size w/o insert (bp): 16454
  Vector type: Pleiades Promoter Project [sic, Pleaides Plieades]
Growth in bacteria
  Bacterial resistance: Ampicillin, 100 μg/mL
  Growth temperature: 37°C
  Growth strain: DH5alpha
  Growth instructions: DH10B
  Copy number: High Copy
Gene/Insert
  Gene/Insert name: Ple187 (alt names: SLC6A2; solute carrier family 6, member 2)
  Species: H. sapiens (human)
  Insert size (bp): 1538
  Entrez Gene: SLC6A2 (a.k.a. NAT1, NET, NET1, SLC6A5)
  Tag / fusion protein: EGFP-NLS (C terminal on backbone)
  Cloning method: Restriction Enzyme; 5′ cloning site FseI (unknown if destroyed); 3′ cloning site AscI (unknown if destroyed)
  Sequencing primers: 5′ Unknown
Terms and licenses: Academic/Nonprofit Terms; Industry Terms: Not Available to Industry
How to cite: pEMS1390 was a gift from Elizabeth Simpson (Addgene plasmid # 29189 ; http://n2t.net/addgene:29189 ; RRID:Addgene_29189)
